Addgene plasmid #178298: pAG414GPD-GmCYP722C(pYL887)
Purpose: Expresses GmCYP722C from G. max in Saccharomyces cerevisiae. Centromeric TRP, PGPD-GmCYP722C-TCYC1
Depositing lab: Yanran Li. Depositing organization: University of California, Riverside. Publication: Establishment of strigolactone-producing bacterium-yeast consortium. Wu S, Ma X, Zhou A, Valenzuela A, Zhou K, Li Y. Sci Adv. 2021 Sep 17;7(38):eabh4048. doi: 10.1126/sciadv.abh4048. Epub 2021 Sep 17. PubMed 34533983.
Backbone
  Vector backbone: pAG414GPD-ccdB
  Backbone manufacturer: Susan Lindquist
  Backbone size w/o insert (bp): 7387
  Total vector size (bp): 7244
  Vector type: Yeast Expression
  Selectable markers: TRP1
Growth in bacteria
  Bacterial resistance: Ampicillin, 100 μg/mL
  Growth temperature: 37°C
  Growth strain: DH5alpha
  Copy number: Unknown
Gene/Insert
  Gene/Insert name: GmCYP722C (alt name: GmCYP722C from G.max)
  Species: Glycine max
  Insert size (bp): 1485
  GenBank ID: XP_003548874.1
  Promoter: GAP
  Cloning method: Gateway Cloning
  Sequencing primers: 5′ M13 rev; 3′ M13 for
Terms and licenses: Academic/Nonprofit Terms; Industry Terms: Not Available to Industry
How to cite: pAG414GPD-GmCYP722C(pYL887) was a gift from Yanran Li (Addgene plasmid # 178298 ; http://n2t.net/addgene:178298 ; RRID:Addgene_178298)
