[The description below was written by a language model from this plasmid's Addgene catalogue record and pLannotate feature annotations shown in this document.]
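Description:
pAG414GPD-GmCYP722C (pYL887) is a low-copy centromeric yeast expression plasmid built on the Gateway-compatible pAG414GPD-ccdB destination vector. It is maintained in Saccharomyces cerevisiae through a CEN6/ARS element, which gives stable segregation at roughly one to a few copies per cell, and it is selected by complementing tryptophan auxotrophy with the TRP1 marker under its own promoter. For propagation in E. coli it carries a high-copy ColE1/pUC-type origin and the β-lactamase gene for ampicillin resistance. An f1 origin, T3 and T7 promoters, and fragments of the lac region, lacZα and pBluescript polylinker are remnants of the pRS/pBluescript-derived scaffold and play no part in yeast expression.

The payload is the coding sequence for GmCYP722C, a CYP722C-family cytochrome P450 from soybean (Glycine max), listed as about 1.5 kb. It sits between attB1 and attB2 sites, which indicates that the ccdB counterselection cassette of the parent vector was replaced by Gateway recombination. The annotation software did not label the open reading frame itself, but the interval between the att sites matches the stated insert size. Transcription is driven by the strong constitutive GAP (TDH3/GPD) promoter and ends at the CYC1 terminator. No epitope tag or reporter is annotated.

The associated publication concerns a strigolactone-producing bacterium–yeast consortium, so the plasmid is evidently intended to supply this plant P450 activity in engineered yeast for reconstituting strigolactone biosynthesis. The sequenced record (7,221 nt) is slightly shorter than the catalogue's total size of 7,244 bp.
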