Features (pLannotate 1.2.2; 23 found; start..end, strand, type, name):
     68..571     -  misc_feature   CEN/ARS: S. cerevisiae CEN6 centromere fused to an autonomously replicating sequence
    608..712     +  promoter       AmpR promoter: bla
    713..1573    +  CDS            AmpR: β-lactamase; bla; confers resistance to ampicillin, carbenicillin, and related antibiotics
   1744..2332    +  rep_origin     ori: high-copy-number ColE1/pMB1/pBR322/pUC origin of replication
   2515..2607    +  CDS            lacI (fragment): lac repressor; lacI; The lac repressor binds to the lac operator to inhibit transcription in E. coli. This inhibition can be relieved by adding lactose or isopropyl-β-D-thiogalactopyranoside (IPTG).
   2620..2641    +  protein_bind   CAP binding site: CAP binding activates transcription in the presence of cAMP. E. coli catabolite activator protein
   2656..2686    +  promoter       lac promoter: promoter for the E. coli lac operon
   2694..2710    +  protein_bind   lac operator: The lac repressor binds to the lac operator to inhibit transcription in E. coli. This inhibition can be relieved by adding lactose or isopropyl-β-D-thiogalactopyranoside (IPTG). lac repressor encoded by lacI
   2755..2773    +  promoter       T3 promoter: promoter for bacteriophage T3 RNA polymerase
   2798..3441    +  promoter       GAP promoter: S. cerevisiae TDH3; promoter for glyceraldehyde-3-phosphate dehydrogenase
   3447..3467    +  misc_feature   MCS (fragment): pBluescript multiple cloning site
   3471..3495    +  protein_bind   attB1: mutant version of attB; recombination site for the Gateway® BP reaction BP Clonase™
   4990..5014    -  protein_bind   attB2: mutant version of attB; recombination site for the Gateway® BP reaction BP Clonase™
   5018..5065    +  misc_feature   MCS (fragment): pBluescript multiple cloning site
   5066..5313    +  terminator     CYC1 terminator: S. cerevisiae CYC1; transcription terminator for CYC1
   5332..5350    -  promoter       T7 promoter: promoter for bacteriophage T7 RNA polymerase
   5358..5513    +  CDS            lacZα (fragment): LacZα fragment of β-galactosidase; lacZ fragment
   5517..5945    +  rep_origin     f1 ori (sequence partly withheld): f1 bacteriophage origin of replication; arrow indicates direction of (+) strand synthesis
   5973..6024    -  misc_feature   bom (fragment): basis of mobility region from pBR322
   6075..6749    -  CDS            TRP1: phosphoribosylanthranilate isomerase, required for tryptophan biosynthesis; S. cerevisiae TRP1; yeast auxotrophic marker
   6750..6897    -  promoter       TRP1 promoter: S. cerevisiae TRP1
   7035..7084    -  misc_feature   bom (fragment): basis of mobility region from pBR322
   7186..7221    -  CDS            rop (fragment): Rop protein, which maintains plasmids at low copy number; rop
>Addgene plasmid #178298 | pAG414GPD-GmCYP722C(pYL887) | addgene full sequence | sequence record 364906 | Addgene NGS Result
ACGAAAGGGCCTCGTGATACGCCTATTTTTATAGGTTAATGTCATGATAATAATGGTTTCTTAGACGGAT
CGCTTGCCTGTAACTTACACGCGCCTCGTATCTTTTAATGATGGAATAATTTGGGAATTTACTCTGTGTT
TATTTATTTTTATGTTTTGTATTTGGATTTTAGAAAGTAAATAAAGAAGGTAGAAGAGTTACGGAATGAA
GAAAAAAAAATAAACAAAGGTTTAAAAAATTTCAACAAAAAGCGTACTTTACATATATATTTATTAGACA
AGAAAAGCAGATTAAATAGATATACATTCGATTAACGATAAGTAAAATGTAAAATCACAGGATTTTCGTG
TGTGGTCTTCTACACAGACAAGATGAAACAATTCGGCATTAATACCTGAGAGCAGGAAGAGCAAGATAAA
AGGTAGTATTTGTTGGCGATCCCCCTAGAGTCTTTTACATCTTCGGAAAACAAAAACTATTTTTTCTTTA
ATTTCTTTTTTTACTTTCTATTTTTAATTTATATATTTATATTAAAAAATTTAAATTATAATTATTTTTA
TAGCACGTGATGAAAAGGACCCAGGTGGCACTTTTCGGGGAAATGTGCGCGGAACCCCTATTTGTTTATT
TTTCTAAATACATTCAAATATGTATCCGCTCATGAGACAATAACCCTGATAAATGCTTCAATAATATTGA
AAAAGGAAGAGTATGAGTATTCAACATTTCCGTGTCGCCCTTATTCCCTTTTTTGCGGCATTTTGCCTTC
CTGTTTTTGCTCACCCAGAAACGCTGGTGAAAGTAAAAGATGCTGAAGATCAGTTGGGTGCACGAGTGGG
TTACATCGAACTGGATCTCAACAGCGGTAAGATCCTTGAGAGTTTTCGCCCCGAAGAACGTTTTCCAATG
ATGAGCACTTTTAAAGTTCTGCTATGTGGCGCGGTATTATCCCGTATTGACGCCGGGCAAGAGCAACTCG
GTCGCCGCATACACTATTCTCAGAATGACTTGGTTGAGTACTCACCAGTCACAGAAAAGCATCTTACGGA
TGGCATGACAGTAAGAGAATTATGCAGTGCTGCCATAACCATGAGTGATAACACTGCGGCCAACTTACTT
CTGACAACGATCGGAGGACCGAAGGAGCTAACCGCTTTTTTGCACAACATGGGGGATCATGTAACTCGCC
TTGATCGTTGGGAACCGGAGCTGAATGAAGCCATACCAAACGACGAGCGTGACACCACGATGCCTGTAGC
AATGGCAACAACGTTGCGCAAACTATTAACTGGCGAACTACTTACTCTAGCTTCCCGGCAACAATTAATA
GACTGGATGGAGGCGGATAAAGTTGCAGGACCACTTCTGCGCTCGGCCCTTCCGGCTGGCTGGTTTATTG
CTGATAAATCTGGAGCCGGTGAGCGTGGGTCTCGCGGTATCATTGCAGCACTGGGGCCAGATGGTAAGCC
CTCCCGTATCGTAGTTATCTACACGACGGGGAGTCAGGCAACTATGGATGAACGAAATAGACAGATCGCT
GAGATAGGTGCCTCACTGATTAAGCATTGGTAACTGTCAGACCAAGTTTACTCATATATACTTTAGATTG
ATTTAAAACTTCATTTTTAATTTAAAAGGATCTAGGTGAAGATCCTTTTTGATAATCTCATGACCAAAAT
CCCTTAACGTGAGTTTTCGTTCCACTGAGCGTCAGACCCCGTAGAAAAGATCAAAGGATCTTCTTGAGAT
CCTTTTTTTCTGCGCGTAATCTGCTGCTTGCAAACAAAAAAACCACCGCTACCAGCGGTGGTTTGTTTGC
CGGATCAAGAGCTACCAACTCTTTTTCCGAAGGTAACTGGCTTCAGCAGAGCGCAGATACCAAATACTGT
TCTTCTAGTGTAGCCGTAGTTAGGCCACCACTTCAAGAACTCTGTAGCACCGCCTACATACCTCGCTCTG
CTAATCCTGTTACCAGTGGCTGCTGCCAGTGGCGATAAGTCGTGTCTTACCGGGTTGGACTCAAGACGAT
AGTTACCGGATAAGGCGCAGCGGTCGGGCTGAACGGGGGGTTCGTGCACACAGCCCAGCTTGGAGCGAAC
GACCTACACCGAACTGAGATACCTACAGCGTGAGCTATGAGAAAGCGCCACGCTTCCCGAAGGGAGAAAG
GCGGACAGGTATCCGGTAAGCGGCAGGGTCGGAACAGGAGAGCGCACGAGGGAGCTTCCAGGGGGAAACG
CCTGGTATCTTTATAGTCCTGTCGGGTTTCGCCACCTCTGACTTGAGCGTCGATTTTTGTGATGCTCGTC
AGGGGGGCGGAGCCTATGGAAAAACGCCAGCAACGCGGCCTTTTTACGGTTCCTGGCCTTTTGCTGGCCT
TTTGCTCACATGTTCTTTCCTGCGTTATCCCCTGATTCTGTGGATAACCGTATTACCGCCTTTGAGTGAG
CTGATACCGCTCGCCGCAGCCGAACGACCGAGCGCAGCGAGTCAGTGAGCGAGGAAGCGGAAGAGCGCCC
AATACGCAAACCGCCTCTCCCCGCGCGTTGGCCGATTCATTAATGCAGCTGGCACGACAGGTTTCCCGAC
TGGAAAGCGGGCAGTGAGCGCAACGCAATTAATGTGAGTTAGCTCACTCATTAGGCACCCCAGGCTTTAC
ACTTTATGCTTCCGGCTCGTATGTTGTGTGGAATTGTGAGCGGATAACAATTTCACACAGGAAACAGCTA
TGACCATGATTACGCCAAGCGCGCAATTAACCCTCACTAAAGGGAACAAAAGCTGGAGCTCAGTTTATCA
TTATCAATACTCGCCATTTCAAAGAATACGTAAATAATTAATAGTAGTGATTTTCCTAACTTTATTTAGT
CAAAAAATTAGCCTTTTAATTCTGCTGTAACCCGTACATGCCCAAAATAGGGGGCGGGTTACACAGAATA
TATAACATCGTAGGTGTCTGGGTGAACAGTTTATTCCTGGCATCCACTAAATATAATGGAGCCCGCTTTT
TAAGCTGGCATCCAGAAAAAAAAAGAATCCCAGCACCAAAATATTGTTTTCTTCACCAACCATCAGTTCA
TAGGTCCATTCTCTTAGCGCAACTACAGAGAACAGGGGCACAAACAGGCAAAAAACGGGCACAACCTCAA
TGGAGTGATGCAACCTGCCTGGAGTAAATGATGACACAAGGCAATTGACCCACGCATGTATCTATCTCAT
TTTCTTACACCTTCTATTACCTTCTGCTCTCTCTGATTTGGAAAAAGCTGAAAAAAAAGGTTGAAACCAG
TTCCCTGAAATTATTCCCCTACTTGACTAATAAGTATATAAAGACGGTAGGTATTGATTGTAATTCTGTA
AATCTATTTCTTAAACTTCTTAAATTCTACTTTTATAGTTAGTCTTTTTTTTAGTTTTAAAACACCAGAA
CTTAGTTTCGACGGATTCTAGAACTAGTGGATCCCCCATCACAAGTTTGTACAAAAAAGCAGGCTTCTAT
ACAATGCTGAACTTGTTGAGAGAAGAAGTTTTGTTGGTCGTCCAGAAGTACTACTACGATTTGATTATGG
TTGCCTTGTTCACCATTGGTGTTACTTACTTGGCTTCTAAAGCTTGGAAAAGAGCTACTACCAACAACAG
AGAAGAAATCCCAGGTAGATTGGGTTTGCCTTTTATTGGTGAAACCTTCTCTTTCTTGTCTGCTACCAAT
TCTACTAGAGGTTGCTACGATTTCGTCAGATTGAGAAGATTGTGGAATGGTAGATGGTTCAAGACTAGGT
TGTTCGGTAAGATCCATATCTTCATTCCATCTCCAGAAGGTGCTAGAACTATTTTCGCTAATGATTTCGT
CTTGTTCAACAAGGGTTACGTTAAGTCTATGGCTGATGCTGTTGGTCAAAAGTCTTTGTTGTGTGTTCCA
GTTGAATCCCACAAGAGAATTAGAGGTTTGTTGTCTGAACCTTTCTCCATGACTTCTTTGTCTGCTTTCG
TTACCAAGTTCGATAAGATGTTGTGTGGTAGATTGCAGAAGTTGGAAGAATCTGGTAAGTCCTTCAAGGT
TTTGGATTTGTGTATGAAGATGACCTTCGATGCTATGTGCGATATGTTGATGTCTATCACCGAAGATTCT
TTGTTGAGGCAAATCGAAGAAGATTGCACTGCTGTTTCTGATGCCATGTTGTCTATTCCAATTATGATCC
CAAGAACCAGGTACTACAAAGGTATTACCGCTAGAAAACGTGTCATGGAAACTTTCGGTGAAATTATTGC
TAGAAGAAGAAGAGGCGAAGAAACCCCAGAAGATTTCTTGCAATCTATGTTGCAAAGGGATTCTTTGCCA
GCTTCTGAAAAGTTGGATGACTCCGAAATTATGGACAACCTGTTGACCTTGATTATTGCTGGTCAAACTA
CTACAGCTGCTGCTATGATGTGGTCTGTTAAGTTCTTGCATGATAACAGAGAAACCCAGGACATTTTGAG
GGAAGAACAATTGTCCATTACCAAGATGAAGCCTGAAGGTGCTTCTATCAATCATGAGGATTTGAACTCT
ATGAGGTACGGTTTGAAGGTTGTCAAAGAAACCTTGAGAATGTCCAACGTCTTGTTGTGGTTTCCAAGAG
TTGCTTTGGAGGATTGCACTATTGAAGGTTACGATATCAAGAAAGGTTGGCACGTTAACATTGATGCTAC
CCATATTCATCACGACTCCGACTTGTACAAAGATCCATTGAAGTTTAACCCACAGAGGTTCGACGAAATG
CAAAAGCCATATTCCTTTATTCCATTCGGTTCTGGTCCAAGAACTTGCTTGGGTATTAACATGGCTAAGG
TTACCATGTTGGTTTTCTTGCATAGATTGACTGGTGGTTACACTTGGACTTTGGATGATTTGGATACCTG
TTTGGAAAAAAAGGCCCACATTCCAAGATTAAGAAACGGTTGTCCAATCACCTTGAAGTCCTTGTCTAAA
TCAATGCCAGAAGCCTGAGACCCAGCTTTCTTGTACAAAGTGGTGATGGGCTGCAGGAATTCGATATCAA
GCTTATCGATACCGTCGACCTCGAGTCATGTAATTAGTTATGTCACGCTTACATTCACGCCCTCCCCCCA
CATCCGCTCTAACCGAAAAGGAAGGAGTTAGACAACCTGAAGTCTAGGTCCCTATTTATTTTTTTATAGT
TATGTTAGTATTAAGAACGTTATTTATATTTCAAATTTTTCTTTTTTTTCTGTACAGACGCGTGTACGCA
TGTAACATTATACTGAAAACCTTGCTTGAGAAGGTTTTGGGACGCTCGAAGGCTTTAATTTGCGGCCGGT
ACCCAATTCGCCCTATAGTGAGTCGTATTACGCGCGCTCACTGGCCGTCGTTTTACAACGTCGTGACTGG
GAAAACCCTGGCGTTACCCAACTTAATCGCCTTGCAGCACATCCCCCTTTCGCCAGCTGGCGTAATAGCG
AAGAGGCCCGCACCGATCGCCCTTCCCAACAGTTGCGCAGCCTGAATGGCGAATGG
[124 nt withheld, positions 5517-5640]
C
[91 nt withheld, positions 5642-5732]
A
[49 nt withheld, positions 5734-5782]
CCTTTGACGTTGGAGTCCACGTTCTTT
[37 nt withheld, positions 5810-5846]
ACCCTATCTCGGTCTATTCTTTTGATTTATAAGGGATTTTGCCGATTTCGGCCTATTGGTTAAAAAATGA
GCTGATTTAACAAAAATTTAACGCGAATTTTAACAAAATATTAACGCTTACAATTTCCTGATGCGGTATT
TTCTCCTTACGCATCTGTGCGGTATTTCACACCGCATAGATCGGCAAGTGCACAAACAATACTTAAATAA
ATACTACTCAGTAATAACCTATTTCTTAGCATTTTTGACGAAATTTGCTATTTTGTTAGAGTCTTTTACA
CCATTTGTCTCCACACCTCCGCTTACATCAACACCAATAACGCCATTTAATCTAAGCGCATCACCAACAT
TTTCTGGCGTCAGTCCACCAGCTAACATAAAATGTAAGCTTTCGGGGCTCTCTTGCCTTCCAACCCAGTC
AGAAATCGAGTTCCAATCCAAAAGTTCACCTGTCCCACCTGCTTCTGAATCAAACAAGGGAATAAACGAA
TGAGGTTTCTGTGAAGCTGCACTGAGTAGTATGTTGCAGTCTTTTGGAAATACGAGTCTTTTAATAACTG
GCAAACCGAGGAACTCTTGGTATTCTTGCCACGACTCATCTCCATGCAGTTGGACGATATCAATGCCGTA
ATCATTGACCAGAGCCAAAACATCCTCCTTAGGTTGATTACGAAACACGCCAACCAAGTATTTCGGAGTG
CCTGAACTATTTTTATATGCTTTTACAAGACTTGAAATTTTCCTTGCAATAACCGGGTCAATTGTTCTCT
TTCTATTGGGCACACATATAATACCCAGCAAGTCAGCATCGGAATCTAGAGCACATTCTGCGGCCTCTGT
GCTCTGCAAGCCGCAAACTTTCACCAATGGACCAGAACTACCTGTGAAATTAATAACAGACATACTCCAA
GCTGCCTTTGTGTGCTTAATCACGTATACTCACGTGCTCAATAGTCACCAATGCCCTCCCTCTTGGCCCT
CTCCTTTTCTTTTTTCGACCGAATTAATTCTTAATCGGCAAAAAAAGAAAAGCTCCGGATCAAGATTGTA
CGTAAGGTGACAAGCTATTTTTCAATAAAGAATATCTTCCACTACTGCCATCTGGCGTCATAACTGCAAA
GTACACATATATTACGATGCTGTTCTATTAAATGCTTCCTATATTATATATATAGTAATGTCGTGATCTA
TGGTGCACTCTCAGTACAATCTGCTCTGATGCCGCATAGTTAAGCCAGCCCCGACACCCGCCAACACCCG
CTGACGCGCCCTGACGGGCTTGTCTGCTCCCGGCATCCGCTTACAGACAAGCTGTGACCGTCTCCGGGAG
CTGCATGTGTCAGAGGTTTTCACCGTCATCACCGAAACGCGCGAG
